>Addgene plasmid #99100 | pRRG290-IF1 | addgene partial sequence | sequence record 193555 | Addgene Partial NGS Result
AGGATCGTTTCGCATGATTGAACAAGATGGATTGCACGCAGGTTCTCCGGCCGCTTGGGTGGAGAGGCTA
TTCGGCTATGACTGGGCACAACAGACAATCGGCTGCTCTGATGCCGCCGTGTTCCGGCTGTCAGCGCAGG
GGCGCCCGGTTCTTTTTGTCAAGACCGACCTGTCCGGTGCCCTGAATGAACTGCAGGACGAGGCAGCGCG
GCTATCGTGGCTGGCCACGACGGGCGTTCCTTGCGCAGCTGTGCTCGACGTTGTCACTGAAGCGGGAAGG
GACTGGCTGCTATTGGGCGAAGTGCCGGGGCAGGATCTCCTGTCATCCCACCTTGCTCCTGCCGAGAAAG
TATCCATCATGGCTGATGCAATGCGGCGGCTGCATACGCTTGATCCGGCTACCTGCCCATTCGACCACCA
AGCGAAACATCGCATCGAGCGAGCACGTACTCGGATGGAAGCCGGTCTTGTCGATCAGGATGATCTGGAC
GAAGAGCATCAGGGGCTCGCGCCAGCCGAACTGTTCGCCAGGCTCAAGGCGCGCATGCCCGACGGCGAGG
ATCTCGTCGTGACCCATGGCGATGCCTGCTTGCCGAATATCATGGTGGAAAATGGCCGCTTTTCTGGATT
CATCGACTGTGGCCGGCTGGGTGTGGCGGACCGCTATCAGGACATAGCGTTGGCTACCCGTGATATTGCT
GAAGAGCTTGGCGGCGAATGGGCTGACCGCTTCCTCGTGCTTTACGGTATCGCCGCTCCCGATTCGCAGC
GCATCGCCTTCTATCGCCTTCTTGACGAGTTCTTCTGAATTGAAAAAGGAAGAGTATGAGTATTCAACAT
TTCCGTGTCGCCCTTATTCCCTTTTTTGCGGCATTTTGCCTTCCTGTTTTTGCTCACCCAGAAACGCTGG
TGAAAGTAAAAGATGCTGAAGATCAGTTGGGTGCACGAGTGGGTTACATCGAACTGGATCTCAACAGCGG
TAAGATCCTTGAGAGTTTTCGCCCCGAAGAACGTTTTCCAATGATGAGCACTTTTAAAGTTCTGCTATGT
GGCGCGGTATTATCCCGTATTGACGCCGGGCAAGAGCAACTCGGTCGCCGCATACACTATTCTCAGAATG
ACTTGGTTGAGTACTCACCAGTCACAGAAAAGCATCTTACGGATGGCATGACAGTAAGAGAATTATGCAG
TGCTGCCATAACCATGAGTGATAACACTGCGGCCAACTTACTTCTGACAACGATCGGAGGACCGAAGGAG
CTAACCGCTTTTTTGCACAACATGGGGGATCATGTAACTCGCCTTGATCGTTGGGAACCGGAGCTGAATG
AAGCCATACCAAACGACGAGCGTGACACCACGATGCCTGTAGCAATGGCAACAACGTTGCGCAAACTATT
AACTGGCGAACTACTTACTCTAGCTTCCCGGCAACAATTAATAGACTGGATGGAGGCGGATAAAGTTGCA
GGACCACTTCTGCGCTCGGCCCTTCCGGCTGGCTGGTTTATTGCTGATAAATCTGGAGCCGGTGAGCGTG
GGTCTCGCGGTATCATTGCAGCACTGGGGCCAGATGGTAAGCCCTCCCGTATCGTAGTTATCTACACGAC
GGGGAGCCAGGCAACTATGGATGAACGAAATAGACAGATCGCTGAGATAGGTGCCTCACTGATTAAGCAT
TGGTAACTGTCAGACCAAGTTTACTCATATATACTTTAGATTGATTTAAAACTTCATTTTTAATTTAAAA
GGATCTAGGTGAAGATCCTTTTTGATAATCTCATGACCAAAATCCCTTAACGTGAGTTTTCGTTCCACTG
AGCGTCAGACCCCGTAGAAAAGATCAAAGGATCTTCTTGAGATCCTTTTTTTCTGCGCGTAATCTGCTGC
TTGCAAACAAAAAAACCACCGCTACCAGCGGTGGTTTGTTTGCCGGATCAAGAGCTACCAACTCTTTTTC
CGAAGGTAACTGGCTTCAGCAGAGCGCAGATACCAAATACTGTTCTTCTAGTGTAGCCGTAGTTAGGCCA
CCACTTCAAGAACTCTGTAGCACCGCCTACATACCTCGCTCTGCTAATCCTGTTACCAGTGGCTGCTGCC
AGTGGCGATAAGTCGTGTCTTACCGGGTTGGACTCAAGACGATAGTTACCGGATAAGGCGCAGCGGTCGG
GCTGAACGGGGGGTTCGTGCACACAGCCCAGCTTGGAGCGAACGACCTACACCGAACTGAGATACCTACA
GCGTGAGCTATGAGAAAGCGCCACGCTTCCCGAAGGGAGAAAGGCGGACAGGTATCCGGTAAGCGGCAGG
GTCGGAACAGGAGAGCGCACGAGGGAGCTTCCAGGGGGAAACGCCTGGTATCTTTATAGTCCTGTCGGGT
TTCGCCACCTCTGACTTGAGCGTCGATTTTTGTGATGCTCGTCAGGGGGGCGGAGCCTATGGAAAAACGC
CAGCAACGCGGCCTTTTTACGGTTCCTGGCCTTTTGCTGGCCTTTTGCTCACATGTTCTTTCCTGCGTTA
TCCCCTGATTCTGTGGATAACCGTATTACCGCCTTTGAGTGAGCTGATACCGCTCGCCGCAGCCGAACGA
CCGAGCGCAGCGAGTCAGTGAGCGAGGAAGCACGCGTCAAAAAACCCCTCAAGACCCGTTTAGAGGCCCC
AAGGGGTTATGCTAGGCGCGCCGGATCCTAATACGACTCACTATAGGGAGATTTAGGTGACACTATAGAA
GTGACCTTTGAATTATTGAATCGGCTTCTGTTAATTCTTTTGTTTTACTGCTCAACTCGATTTCATAATC
TCTCTTATTTTCCTCCGATTCGTGCCGTAAATCAACTAAAGCTCTTTCCAACGAAATAATCTTATTTTCT
AAATCAGGAATTCTAGATCTAGTAGAGCCCCATTCGTTCTTTATTCTCTTATTTTCATCTTTTATTGAAT
TCAATTCCATTAATAATTTAGCATTTTCTGTTTTTGTATCCTGCATCCTTACTCCGTATTGAGACTCAAT
TGAAGATCGGAGCATTTGAATGCGGTCGTCGTAATCAGATTGAATATCTTGCATAGCTAATGATATTTCC
GCTTTCCAAAAATCTTTGTTATCTTTTGTAGTGTCTCGATAGGCAAGAGCGGACAATTCATTAAGGTCTC
CCTTTAGTGAGGGTTAATTCTCCCTATAGTGAGTCGTATTAGGATCCGGCGCGCCTAGCATAACCCCTTG
GGGCCTCTAAACGGGTCTTGAGGGGTTTTTTGACGCGTGCTTCCTC
