[The description below was written by a language model from this plasmid's Addgene catalogue record.]
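Description:
pRRG290-IF1 is a bacterial template plasmid built on the pJC53.2 backbone (about 3.2 kb without insert), a T/A cloning vector designed for producing double-stranded RNA and sense or antisense riboprobes by in vitro transcription. It carries a 413 bp fragment of the Schmidtea mediterranea IF-1 transcript, amplified by PCR and inserted at the vector's Eam1105I sites. Digestion with this enzyme leaves the single-base overhangs that accept A-tailed PCR products, and both sites were destroyed during cloning. The plasmid is maintained at high copy in standard E. coli cloning strains under dual ampicillin and kanamycin selection. The record does not state the origin of replication, and no feature table is provided.

The catalogue entry does not list the promoters explicitly. However, T3 and SP6 sequencing primers are given for the two ends of the insert, and the vector's stated purpose implies that the fragment is flanked by opposing phage RNA polymerase promoters. Such an arrangement lets either strand be transcribed separately to make an antisense probe or its sense control, or lets both strands be made and annealed into dsRNA. The orientation of the insert relative to these promoters is not recorded. Because T/A cloning is non-directional, orientation would need to be confirmed before choosing a polymerase for antisense probe synthesis.

The construct has no eukaryotic expression elements and serves only as a transcription template. It is intended for in situ hybridization to detect IF-1 expression in planarian tissue and for RNA interference knockdown of IF-1. It was produced in the context of a functional genomics screen for regulators of planarian brain regeneration.
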