Addgene plasmid #99100: pRRG290-IF1
Purpose: dsRNA and riboprobe synthesis for Schmidtea mediterranea IF-1
Depositing lab: Phillip Newmark. Depositing organization: University of Illinois at Urbana-Champaign. Publication: A functional genomics screen in planarians reveals regulators of whole-brain regeneration. Roberts-Galbraith RH, Brubacher JL, Newmark PA. Elife. 2016 Sep 9;5. pii: e17002. doi: 10.7554/eLife.17002. PubMed 27612384.
Backbone
  Vector backbone: pJC53.2
  Backbone manufacturer: Phillip Newmark (Addgene plasmid # 26536)
  Backbone size w/o insert (bp): 3240
  Vector type: T/A Cloning Vector for dsRNA generation and the generation of sense and anti-sense probes
Growth in bacteria
  Bacterial resistance: Ampicillin and Kanamycin, 100 & 50 μg/mL
  Growth temperature: 37°C
  Growth strain: DH5alpha
  Copy number: High Copy
Gene/Insert
  Gene/Insert name: IF-1 in situ probe (alt names: KY024332.1 (Genbank); dd_Smed_v6_12254_0_1)
  Species: Schmidtea mediterranea
  Insert size (bp): 413
  Cloning method: Restriction Enzyme; 5′ cloning site Eam1105I (destroyed during cloning); 3′ cloning site Eam1105I (destroyed during cloning)
  Sequencing primers: 5′ T3; 3′ Sp6
Terms and licenses: Academic/Nonprofit Terms; Industry Terms: Not Available to Industry
Depositor comments: Cloning primers: F-AATGAATTGTCCGCTCTTGC, R-TGAATTATTGAATCGGCTTCTG
How to cite: pRRG290-IF1 was a gift from Phillip Newmark (Addgene plasmid # 99100 ; http://n2t.net/addgene:99100 ; RRID:Addgene_99100)
